>Addgene plasmid #134647 | PJQ48 | depositor full sequence | sequence record 258840 | PJQ48 sequence 9714 bps
AGCTTATCGGCCAGCCTCGCAGAGCAGGATTCCCGTTGAGCACCGCCAGGTGCGAATAAGGGACAGTGAA
GAAGGAACACCCGCTCGCGGGTGGGCCTACTTCACCTATCCTGCCCGGCTGACGCCGTTGGATACACCAA
GGAAAGTCTACACGAACCCTTTGGCAAAATCCTGTATATCGTGCGAAAAAGGATGGATATACCGAAAAAA
TCGCTATAATGACCCCGAAGCAGGGTTATGCAGCGGAAAGTATACCTTAAGGAATCCCCTGATAACGCAG
GAAAGAACATGTGAGCAAAAGGCCAGCAAAAGGCCAGGAACCGTAAAAAGGCCGCACTCCCTGCCTCTGT
CATCACGATACTGTGATGCCATGGCTAATTCCCATGTCAGCCGTTAAGTGTTCCTGTGTCACTCAAAATT
GCTTTGAGAGGCTCTAAGGGCTTCTCAGTGCGTTACATCCCTGGCTTGTTGTCCACAACCGTTAAACCTT
AAAAGCTTTAAAAGCCTTATATATTCTTTTTTTTCTTATAAAACTTAAAACCTTAGAGGCTATTTAAGTT
GCTGATTTATATTAATTTTATTGTTCAAACATGAGAGCTTAGTACGTGAAACATGAGAGCTTAGTACGTT
AGCCATGAGAGCTTAGTACGTTAGCCATGAGGGTTTAGTTCGTTAAACATGAGAGCTTAGTACGTTAAAC
ATGAGAGCTTAGTACGTGAAACATGAGAGCTTAGTACGTACTATCAACAGGTTGAACTGCTGATCTTCAG
ATCCTCTACGCCGGACGCATCGTGGCCGGATCTTGCGGCCGCAAAAATTAAAAATGAAGTTTTAAATCAA
TCTAAAGTATATATGAGTAAACTTGGTCTGACAGTTACCAATGCTTAATCAGTGAGGCACCAATAACTGC
CTTTGATCTTTTCTACGGGGTCTGACGCTCAGTGGAACGAAAACTCACGTTAAGGGATTTTGGTCATGAG
ATTATCAAAAAGGATCTTCACCTAGATCCTTTTAAATTAAAAATGAAGTTTTAAATCAATCTAAAGTATA
TATGAGTAAACTTGGTCTGACAGTTACCAATGCTTAATCAGTGAGGCACCTATCTCAGCGATCTGTCTAT
TTCGTTCATCCATAGTTGCCTGACTCCCCGTCGTGTAGATAACTACGATACGGGAGGGCTTACCATCTGG
CCCCAGTGCTGCAATGATACCGCGGGACCCACGCTCACCGGCTCCAGATTTATCAGCAATAAACCAGCCA
GCCGGAAGGGCCGAGCGCAGAAGTGGTCCTGCAACTTTATCCGCCTCCATCCAGTCTATTAATTGTTGCC
GGGAAGCTAGAGTAAGTAGTTCGCCAGTTAATAGTTTGCGCAACGTTGTTGCCATTGCTACAGGCATCGT
GGTGTCACGCTCGTCGTTTGGTATGGCTTCATTCAGCTCCGGTTCCCAACGATCAAGGCGAGTTACATGA
TCCCCCATGTTGTGCAAAAAAGCGGTTAGCTCCTTCGGTCCTCCGATCGTTGTCAGAAGTAAGTTGGCCG
CAGTGTTATCACTCATGGTTATGGCAGCACTGCATAATTCTCTTACTGTCATGCCATCCGTAAGATGCTT
TTCTGTGACTGGTGAGTACTCAACCAAGTCATTCTGAGAATAGTGTATGCGGCGACCGAGTTGCTCTTGC
CCGGCGTCAATACGGGATAATACCGCGCCACATAGCAGAACTTTAAAAGTGCTCATCATTGGAAAACGTT
CTTCGGGGCGAAAACTCTCAAGGATCTTACCGCTGTTGAGATCCAGTTCGATGTAACCCACTCGTGCACC
CAACTGATCTTCAGCATCTTTTACTTTCACCAGCGTTTCTGGGTGAGCAAAAACAGGAAGGCAAAATGCC
GCAAAAAAGGGAATAAGGGCGACACGGAAATGTTGAATACTCATACTCTTCCTTTTTCAATATTATTGAA
GCATTTATCAGGGTTATTGTCTCATGAGCGGATACATATTTGAATGTATTTAGAAAAATAAACAAATAGG
GGTTCCGCGCACATTTCCCCGAAAAGTGCCACCTGACGTCTAAGAAACCATTATTATCATGACATTAACC
TATAAAAATAGGCGTATCACGAGGCCCTTTCGTCTCGCGCGTTTCGGTGATGACGGTGAAAACCTCTGAC
ACATGCAGCTCCCGGAGACGGTCACAGCTTGTCTGTAAGCGGATGCCGGGAGCAGACAAGCCCGTCAGGG
CGCGTCAGCGGGTGTTGGCGGGTGTCGGGGCTGGCTTAACTATGCGGCATCAGAGCAGATTGTACTGAGA
GTGCACCATATGCGGTGTGAAATACCGCACAGATGCGTAAGGAGAAAATACCGCATCAGGCGCCATTCGC
CATTCAGGCTGCGCAACTGTTGGGAAGGGCGATCGGTGCGGGCCTCTTCGCTATTACGCCAGCTAGAGGA
CCAGCCGCGTAACCTGGCAAAATCGGTTACGGTTGAGTAATAAATGGATGCCCTGCGTAAGCGGGTGTGG
GCGGACAATAAAGTCTTAAACTGAACAAAATAGATCTAAACTATGACAATAAAGTCTTAAACTAGACAGA
ATAGTTGTAAACTGAAATCAGTCCAGTTATGCTGTGAAAAAGCATACTGGACTTTTGTTATGGCTAAAGC
AAACTCTTCATTTTCTGAAGTGCAAATTGCCCGTCGTATTAAAGAGGGGCGTGGGGTTCGAGGTCGACGG
TATCGATAAGCTAGCTTAATTAGCTGAGCTTGGACTCCTGTTGATAGATCCAGTAATGACCTCAGAACTC
CATCTGGATTTGTTCAGAACGCTCGGTTGCCGCCGGGCGTTTTTTATTGGTGAGAATCCAAGCTAGACTG
CGATGAGTGGCAGGGCGGGGCGTAATTTTTTTAAGGCAGTTATTGGTGCCCTTAAACGCCTGGGGTAATG
ACTCTCTAGCTTGAGGCATCAAATAAAACGAAAGGCTCAGTCGAAAGACTGGGCCTTTCGTTTTATCTGT
TGTTTGTCGGTGAACGCTCTCCTGAGTAGGACAAATCCGCCGCTAGGAGCTTGCGGCCCGGACGATGAGC
TCGAATTGGGGATCTTGAAGTACCTATTCCGAAGTTCCTATTCTCTAGAAAGTATAGGAACTTCAGAGCG
CTTTTGAAGCTGATGCTCGAGATCTCGGCTTGAACGAATTGTTAGGTGGCGGTACTTGGGTCGATATCAA
AGTGCATCACTTCTTCCCGTATGCCCAACTTTGTATAGAGAGCCACTGCGGGATCGTCACCGTAATCTGC
TTGCACGTAGATCACATAAGCACCAAGCGCGTTGGCCTCATGCTTGAGGAGATTGATGAGCGCGGTGGCA
ATGCCCTGCCTCCGGTGCTCTCCGGAGACTGCGAGATCATAGATATAGATCTCACTACGCGGCTGCTCAA
ACTTGGGCAGAACGTAAGCCGCGAGAGCGCCAACAACCGCTTCTTGGTCGAAGGCAGCAAGCGCGATGAA
TGTCTTACTACGGAGCAAGTTCCCGAGGTAATCGGAGTCCGGCTGATGTTGGGAGTAGGTGGCTACGTCT
CCGAACTCACGACCGAAAAGATCAAGAGCAGCCCGCATGGATTTGACTTGGTCAGGGCCGAGCCTACATG
TGCGAATGATGCCCATACTTGAGCCACCTAACTTTGTTTTAGGGCGACTGCCCTGCTGCGTAACATCGTT
GCTGCTGCGTAACATCGTTGCTGCTCCATAACATCAAACATCGACCCACGGCGTAACGCGCTTGCTGCTT
GGATGCCCGAGGCATAGACTGTACAAAAAAACAGTCATAACAAGCCATGAAAACCGCCACTGCGCCGTTA
CCACCGCTGCGTTCGGTCAAGGTTCTGGACCAGTTGCGTGAGCGCATACGCTACTTGCATTACAGTTTAC
GAACCGAACAGGCTTATGTCAACTGGGTTCGTGCCTTCATCCGTTTCCACGGTGTGCGTCCATGGGCAAA
TATTATACGCAAGGCGACAAGGCTCGAGAGTTCAACAGACAGCCTTCGTTCTTATGGCCGTTCAGGAGGA
AGTTCCTATTCCGAAGTTCCTATTCTCTAGAAAGTATAGGAACTTCTTGAGAAGAGAAAAGAAAACCGCC
GATCCTGTCCACCGCATTACTGCAAGGTAGTGGACAAGACCGGCGGTCTTAAGTTTTTTGGCTGAAACGA
ATGACGAAAAGGCTGTCTGAGCAAATCCAGGAGGTCGTTTAAACCGTATTAGCCCGGTATTTTGGAAATA
GCGGAAGCACTGACTTTTGTTATCAATAAAAAAGGCCCCCCGTTAGGGAGGCCTTATTGTTCGTCTACTC
GGAAGAGCGAGAGACAACAGAACGGTCAGCCACATGAATTCAAAAAAAAAGCACCGACTCGGTGCCACTT
TTTCAAGTTGATAACGGACTAGCCTTATTTAAACTTGCTATGCTGTTTCCAGCATAGCTCTTAAACAGAG
ACCGACCGCTATGGTGGAGACCAAAGTTGGTCTCAACTAGAATTATACGAGCCGGATGATTAATTGTCAA
CAGCTCATTTCAGAATATTTGCCAGAACCGGAATTCTTTCAGCTCAGTCGATAGGTAGTAGGCAAGAGTA
GTCGCACCTTTGGTCGAAAAAAAAAGCCCGCACTGTCAGGTGCGGGCTTTTTTCTGTGTTTCCCCAAAAG
TAAAAACCCGCCGAAGCGGGTTTTTACGTAAAACAGGTGAAACTGACCAGACGAGAAGGCTTTGGAGGTG
ATAATGGGGCTCAAGGACCCGGGAGGCAGATAGGTAGGCATGGCCCCCATTTTCAATACAAGCAACGCAT
GAGAAAGCCCCCGGAAGATCACCTTCCGGGGGCTTTTTTATTGCGCTCCGGCAATTAAAAAAGCGGCTAA
CCACGCCGCTTTTTTTACGTCTGCAGACTAGTGCGAATTGATCTGGTTTGACAGCTTATCACCAAGCCAG
TTACCTCGGTTCTTTATGGCTAGCTCAGTCCTAGGTACAATGCTAGCGATCTAAAGAGGAGAAAACTAGT
ATGGACAAGAAGTACAGCATCGGCCTGGCCATCGGCACCAACTCTGTGGGCTGGGCCGTGATCACCGACG
AGTACAAGGTGCCCAGCAAGAAATTCAAGGTGCTGGGCAACACCGACCGGCACAGCATCAAGAAGAACCT
GATCGGCGCCCTGCTGTTCGACAGCGGAGAAACAGCCGAGGCCACCCGGCTGAAGAGAACCGCCAGAAGA
AGATACACCAGACGGAAGAACCGGATCTGCTATCTGCAAGAGATCTTCAGCAACGAGATGGCCAAGGTGG
ACGACAGCTTCTTCCACAGACTGGAAGAGTCCTTCCTGGTGGAAGAGGATAAGAAGCACGAGCGGCACCC
CATCTTCGGCAACATCGTGGACGAGGTGGCCTACCACGAGAAGTACCCCACCATCTACCACCTGAGAAAG
AAACTGGTGGACAGCACCGACAAGGCCGACCTGCGGCTGATCTATCTGGCCCTGGCCCACATGATCAAGT
TCCGGGGCCACTTCCTGATCGAGGGCGACCTGAACCCCGACAACAGCGACGTGGACAAGCTGTTCATCCA
GCTGGTGCAGACCTACAACCAGCTGTTCGAGGAAAACCCCATCAACGCCAGCGGCGTGGACGCCAAGGCC
ATCCTGTCTGCCAGACTGAGCAAGAGCAGACGGCTGGAAAATCTGATCGCCCAGCTGCCCGGCGAGAAGA
AGAATGGCCTGTTCGGCAACCTGATTGCCCTGAGCCTGGGCCTGACCCCCAACTTCAAGAGCAACTTCGA
CCTGGCCGAGGATGCCAAACTGCAGCTGAGCAAGGACACCTACGACGACGACCTGGACAACCTGCTGGCC
CAGATCGGCGACCAGTACGCCGACCTGTTTCTGGCCGCCAAGAACCTGTCCGACGCCATCCTGCTGAGCG
ACATCCTGAGAGTGAACACCGAGATCACCAAGGCCCCCCTGAGCGCCTCTATGATCAAGAGATACGACGA
GCACCACCAGGACCTGACCCTGCTGAAAGCTCTCGTGCGGCAGCAGCTGCCTGAGAAGTACAAAGAGATT
TTCTTCGACCAGAGCAAGAACGGCTACGCCGGCTACATCGATGGCGGAGCCAGCCAGGAAGAGTTCTACA
AGTTCATCAAGCCCATCCTGGAAAAGATGGACGGCACCGAGGAACTGCTCGTGAAGCTGAACAGAGAGGA
CCTGCTGCGGAAGCAGCGGACCTTCGACAACGGCAGCATCCCCCACCAGATCCACCTGGGAGAGCTGCAC
GCCATTCTGCGGCGGCAGGAAGATTTTTACCCATTCCTGAAGGACAACCGGGAAAAGATCGAGAAGATCC
TGACCTTCCGCATCCCCTACTACGTGGGCCCTCTGGCCAGGGGAAACAGCAGATTCGCCTGGATGACCAG
AAAGAGCGAGGAAACCATCACCCCCTGGAACTTCGAGGAAGTGGTGGACAAGGGCGCCAGCGCCCAGAGC
TTCATCGAGCGGATGACCAACTTCGATAAGAACCTGCCCAACGAGAAGGTGCTGCCCAAGCACAGCCTGC
TGTACGAGTACTTCACCGTGTACAACGAGCTGACCAAAGTGAAATACGTGACCGAGGGAATGAGAAAGCC
CGCCTTCCTGAGCGGCGAGCAGAAAAAAGCCATCGTGGACCTGCTGTTCAAGACCAACCGGAAAGTGACC
GTGAAGCAGCTGAAAGAGGACTACTTCAAGAAAATCGAGTGCTTCGACTCCGTGGAAATCTCCGGCGTGG
AAGATCGGTTCAACGCCTCCCTGGGCACATACCACGATCTGCTGAAAATTATCAAGGACAAGGACTTCCT
GGACAATGAGGAAAACGAGGACATTCTGGAAGATATCGTGCTGACCCTGACACTGTTTGAGGACAGAGAG
ATGATCGAGGAACGGCTGAAAACCTATGCCCACCTGTTCGACGACAAAGTGATGAAGCAGCTGAAGCGGC
GGAGATACACCGGCTGGGGCAGGCTGAGCCGGAAGCTGATCAACGGCATCCGGGACAAGCAGTCCGGCAA
GACAATCCTGGATTTCCTGAAGTCCGACGGCTTCGCCAACAGAAACTTCATGCAGCTGATCCACGACGAC
AGCCTGACCTTTAAAGAGGACATCCAGAAAGCCCAGGTGTCCGGCCAGGGCGATAGCCTGCACGAGCACA
TTGCCAATCTGGCCGGCAGCCCCGCCATTAAGAAGGGCATCCTGCAGACAGTGAAGGTGGTGGACGAGCT
CGTGAAAGTGATGGGCCGGCACAAGCCCGAGAACATCGTGATCGAAATGGCCAGAGAGAACCAGACCACC
CAGAAGGGACAGAAGAACAGCCGCGAGAGAATGAAGCGGATCGAAGAGGGCATCAAAGAGCTGGGCAGCC
AGATCCTGAAAGAACACCCCGTGGAAAACACCCAGCTGCAGAACGAGAAGCTGTACCTGTACTACCTGCA
GAATGGGCGGGATATGTACGTGGACCAGGAACTGGACATCAACCGGCTGTCCGACTACGATGTGGACGCT
ATCGTGCCTCAGAGCTTTCTGAAGGACGACTCCATCGATAACAAAGTGCTGACTCGGAGCGACAAGAACC
GGGGCAAGAGCGACAACGTGCCCTCCGAAGAGGTCGTGAAGAAGATGAAGAACTACTGGCGCCAGCTGCT
GAATGCCAAGCTGATTACCCAGAGGAAGTTCGACAATCTGACCAAGGCCGAGAGAGGCGGCCTGAGCGAA
CTGGATAAGGCCGGCTTCATCAAGAGACAGCTGGTGGAAACCCGGCAGATCACAAAGCACGTGGCACAGA
TCCTGGACTCCCGGATGAACACTAAGTACGACGAGAACGACAAACTGATCCGGGAAGTGAAAGTGATCAC
CCTGAAGTCCAAGCTGGTGTCCGATTTCCGGAAGGATTTCCAGTTTTACAAAGTGCGCGAGATCAACAAC
TACCACCACGCCCACGACGCCTACCTGAACGCCGTCGTGGGAACCGCCCTGATCAAAAAGTACCCTAAGC
TGGAAAGCGAGTTCGTGTACGGCGACTACAAGGTGTACGACGTGCGGAAGATGATCGCCAAGAGCGAGCA
GGAAATCGGCAAGGCTACCGCCAAGTACTTCTTCTACAGCAACATCATGAACTTTTTCAAGACCGAGATT
ACCCTGGCCAACGGCGAGATCCGGAAGCGGCCTCTGATCGAGACAAACGGCGAAACAGGCGAGATCGTGT
GGGATAAGGGCCGGGACTTTGCCACCGTGCGGAAAGTGCTGTCTATGCCCCAAGTGAATATCGTGAAAAA
GACCGAGGTGCAGACAGGCGGCTTCAGCAAAGAGTCTATCCTGCCCAAGAGGAACAGCGACAAGCTGATC
GCCAGAAAGAAGGACTGGGACCCTAAGAAGTACGGCGGCTTCGACAGCCCCACCGTGGCCTATTCTGTGC
TGGTGGTGGCCAAAGTGGAAAAGGGCAAGTCCAAGAAACTGAAGAGTGTGAAAGAGCTGCTGGGGATCAC
CATCATGGAAAGAAGCAGCTTCGAGAAGAATCCCATCGACTTTCTGGAAGCCAAGGGCTACAAAGAAGTG
AAAAAGGACCTGATCATCAAGCTGCCTAAGTACTCCCTGTTCGAGCTGGAAAACGGCCGGAAGAGAATGC
TGGCCTCTGCCGGCGAACTGCAGAAGGGAAACGAACTGGCCCTGCCCTCCAAATATGTGAACTTCCTGTA
CCTGGCCAGCCACTATGAGAAGCTGAAGGGCTCCCCCGAGGATAATGAGCAGAAACAGCTGTTTGTGGAA
CAGCACAAACACTACCTGGACGAGATCATCGAGCAGATCAGCGAGTTCTCCAAGAGAGTGATCCTGGCCG
ACGCTAATCTGGACAAGGTGCTGAGCGCCTACAACAAGCACAGAGACAAGCCTATCAGAGAGCAGGCCGA
GAATATCATCCACCTGTTTACCCTGACCAATCTGGGAGCCCCTGCCGCCTTCAAGTACTTTGACACCACC
ATCGACCGGAAGAGGTACACCAGCACCAAAGAGGTGCTGGACGCCACCCTGATCCACCAGAGCATCACCG
GCCTGTACGAGACACGGATCGACCTGTCTCAGCTGGGAGGCGACGCGGCCGCGGAGCAGAAACTCATCTC
TGAAGAAGATCTGGAACAAAAGTTGATTTCAGAAGAAGATCTGGAACAGAAGCTCATCTCTGAGGAAGAT
CTGTAATAAGGCGCGCCTCCTTAATGGGACTTGCAGCCTCGGTACCAAATTCCAGAAAAGACACCCGAAA
GGGTGTTTTTTCGTTTTGGTCCCACAGAATGAGCATCATGGCCTAGTCGACATCGGAGAAGAGTACGGCT
CTTTTAACCGCCTCAAGAACCAGATAAGTGAAATCTAGTTCCAAACTATTTTGTCATTTTTAATTTTCGT
ATTAGCTTACGACGCTACACCCAGTTCCCATCTATTTTGTCACTCTTCCCTAAATAATCCTTAAAAACTC
CATTTCCACCCCTCCCAGTTCCCAACTATTTTGTCCGCCCACAGCGGGGCATTTTTCTTCCTGTTATGTT
TGGGCGCTGCATTAATGAATCGGCCAACGCGCGGGGAGAGGCGGTTTGCGTATTGGGCGCTCTTCCGCTT
CCTCGCTCACTGACCCGCTGCGCTCGGTCGTTCGGCTGCGGCGAGCGGTATCAG
Features (pLannotate 1.2.2; 28 found; start..end, strand, type, name):
      8..116     -  oriT           oriT: incP origin of transfer
    335..374     -  CDS            λ integrase (fragment): integrase from phage λ; int
    385..773     -  rep_origin     R6K γ ori: γ replication origin from E. coli plasmid R6K; requires the R6K initiator protein pi for replication
    876..901     -  CDS            bla(M) (fragment): β-lactamase lacking the signal sequence; bla(M); allows cytosolic expression of β-lactamase
   1074..1934    -  CDS            AmpR: β-lactamase; bla; confers resistance to ampicillin, carbenicillin, and related antibiotics
   1935..2039    -  promoter       AmpR promoter: bla
   2134..2169    +  CDS            rop (fragment): Rop protein, which maintains plasmids at low copy number; rop
   2271..2370    +  misc_feature   bom (fragment): basis of mobility region from pBR322
   2376..2444    -  CDS            lacZα (fragment): LacZα fragment of β-galactosidase; lacZ fragment
   2516..2714    -  mobile_element Tn7R (fragment): mini-Tn7 element (right end of the Tn7 transposon) Tn7
   2718..2742    -  misc_feature   MCS (fragment): pBluescript multiple cloning site
   2763..2857    +  terminator     lambda t0 terminator: transcription terminator from phage lambda
   2867..2896    +  CDS            CmR (fragment): chloramphenicol acetyltransferase confers resistance to chloramphenicol
   2960..3046    +  terminator     rrnB T1 terminator: Escherichia coli rrnB; transcription terminator T1 from the E. coli rrnB gene
   3111..3144    +  protein_bind   FRT (minimal): supports FLP-mediated excision but not integration (Turan and Bode, 2011) FLP recombinase from the Saccharomyces cerevisiae 2μ plasmid
   3192..3725    -  CDS            GmR: gentamycin acetyltransferase; aacC1; confers resistance to gentamycin
   3914..3942    -  promoter       Pc promoter: intI1 (promoter lies within the coding sequence); class 1 integron promoter
   3980..4012    +  CDS            CmR (fragment): chloramphenicol acetyltransferase; cat; confers resistance to chloramphenicol
   4059..4106    +  protein_bind   FRT: FLP-mediated recombination occurs in the 8-bp core sequence TCTAGAAA (Turan and Bode, 2011). FLP recombinase from the Saccharomyces cerevisiae 2μ plasmid
   4391..4458    -  misc_RNA       tracrRNA (fragment): trans-activating CRISPR RNA for the Streptococcus pyogenes CRISPR/Cas9 system
   4522..4550    -  promoter       trc promoter: strong E. coli promoter; hybrid between the trp and lac UV5 promoters
   4636..4722    -  ncRNA          Thr leader (fragment): Accession: RF00506 - Threonine operon leader
   4962..4982    -  rep_origin     p15A ori (fragment): Plasmids containing the medium-copy-number p15A origin of replication can be propagated in E. coli cells that contain a second plasmid with the ColE1 origin.
   4989..5017    +  promoter       J23119 promoter (fragment): bacterial promoter (Registry of Standard Biological Parts BBa J23119)
   5041..9144    +  CDS            Cas9: Cas9 (Csn1) endonuclease from the Streptococcus pyogenes Type II CRISPR/Cas system generates RNA-guided double strand breaks in DNA
   9154..9243    +  CDS            3xMyc: 3 tandem Myc epitope tags
   9398..9563    -  mobile_element Tn7L: mini-Tn7 element (left end of the Tn7 transposon) Tn7
   9596..9650    -  CDS            lacI (fragment): lac repressor; lacI; The lac repressor binds to the lac operator to inhibit transcription in E. coli. This inhibition can be relieved by adding lactose or isopropyl-β-D-thiogalactopyranoside (IPTG).
