>Addgene plasmid #134647 | PJQ48 | addgene full sequence | sequence record 269563 | Addgene NGS Result
CTCAAGAAGTTCCTATACTTTCTAGAGAATAGGAACTTCGGAATAGGAACTTCCTCCTGAACGGCCATAA
GAACGAAGGCTGTCTGTTGAACTCTCGAGCCTTGTCGCCTTGCGTATAATATTTGCCCATGGACGCACAC
CGTGGAAACGGATGAAGGCACGAACCCAGTTGACATAAGCCTGTTCGGTTCGTAAACTGTAATGCAAGTA
GCGTATGCGCTCACGCAACTGGTCCAGAACCTTGACCGAACGCAGCGGTGGTAACGGCGCAGTGGCGGTT
TTCATGGCTTGTTATGACTGTTTTTTTGTACAGTCTATGCCTCGGGCATCCAAGCAGCAAGCGCGTTACG
CCGTGGGTCGATGTTTGATGTTATGGAGCAGCAACGATGTTACGCAGCAGCAACGATGTTACGCAGCAGG
GCAGTCGCCCTAAAACAAAGTTAGGTGGCTCAAGTATGGGCATCATTCGCACATGTAGGCTCGGCCCTGA
CCAAGTCAAATCCATGCGGGCTGCTCTTGATCTTTTCGGTCGTGAGTTCGGAGACGTAGCCACCTACTCC
CAACATCAGCCGGACTCCGATTACCTCGGGAACTTGCTCCGTAGTAAGACATTCATCGCGCTTGCTGCCT
TCGACCAAGAAGCGGTTGTTGGCGCTCTCGCGGCTTACGTTCTGCCCAAGTTTGAGCAGCCGCGTAGTGA
GATCTATATCTATGATCTCGCAGTCTCCGGAGAGCACCGGAGGCAGGGCATTGCCACCGCGCTCATCAAT
CTCCTCAAGCATGAGGCCAACGCGCTTGGTGCTTATGTGATCTACGTGCAAGCAGATTACGGTGACGATC
CCGCAGTGGCTCTCTATACAAAGTTGGGCATACGGGAAGAAGTGATGCACTTTGATATCGACCCAAGTAC
CGCCACCTAACAATTCGTTCAAGCCGAGATCTCGAGCATCAGCTTCAAAAGCGCTCTGAAGTTCCTATAC
TTTCTAGAGAATAGGAACTTCGGAATAGGTACTTCAAGATCCCCAATTCGAGCTCATCGTCCGGGCCGCA
AGCTCCTAGCGGCGGATTTGTCCTACTCAGGAGAGCGTTCACCGACAAACAACAGATAAAACGAAAGGCC
CAGTCTTTCGACTGAGCCTTTCGTTTTATTTGATGCCTCAAGCTAGAGAGTCATTACCCCAGGCGTTTAA
GGGCACCAATAACTGCCTTAAAAAAATTACGCCCCGCCCTGCCACTCATCGCAGTCTAGCTTGGATTCTC
ACCAATAAAAAACGCCCGGCGGCAACCGAGCGTTCTGAACAAATCCAGATGGAGTTCTGAGGTCATTACT
GGATCTATCAACAGGAGTCCAAGCTCAGCTAATTAAGCTAGCTTATCGATACCGTCGACCTCGAACCCCA
CGCCCCTCTTTAATACGACGGGCAATTTGCACTTCAGAAAATGAAGAGTTTGCTTTAGCCATAACAAAAG
TCCAGTATGCTTTTTCACAGCATAACTGGACTGATTTCAGTTTACAACTATTCTGTCTAGTTTAAGACTT
TATTGTCATAGTTTAGATCTATTTTGTTCAGTTTAAGACTTTATTGTCCGCCCACACCTGCTTACGCAGG
GCATCCATTTATTACTCAACCGTAACCGATTTTGCCAGGTTACGCGGCTGGTCCTCTAGCTGGCGTAATA
GCGAAGAGGCCCGCACCGATCGCCCTTCCCAACAGTTGCGCAGCCTGAATGGCGAATGGCGCCTGATGCG
GTATTTTCTCCTTACGCATCTGTGCGGTATTTCACACCGCATATGGTGCACTCTCAGTACAATCTGCTCT
GATGCCGCATAGTTAAGCCAGCCCCGACACCCGCCAACACCCGCTGACGCGCCCTGACGGGCTTGTCTGC
TCCCGGCATCCGCTTACAGACAAGCTGTGACCGTCTCCGGGAGCTGCATGTGTCAGAGGTTTTCACCGTC
GTCACCGAAACGCGCGAGACGAAAGGGCCTCGTGATACGCCTATTTTTATAGGTTAATGTCATGATAATA
ATGGTTTCTTAGACGTCAGGTGGCACTTTTCGGGGAAATGTGCGCGGAACCCCTATTTGTTTATTTTTCT
AAATACATTCAAATATGTATCCGCTCATGAGACAATAACCCTGATAAATGCTTCAATAATATTGAAAAAG
GAAGAGTATGAGTATTCAACATTTCCGTGTCGCCCTTATTCCCTTTTTTGCGGCATTTTGCCTTCCTGTT
TTTGCTCACCCAGAAACGCTGGTGAAAGTAAAAGATGCTGAAGATCAGTTGGGTGCACGAGTGGGTTACA
TCGAACTGGATCTCAACAGCGGTAAGATCCTTGAGAGTTTTCGCCCCGAAGAACGTTTTCCAATGATGAG
CACTTTTAAAGTTCTGCTATGTGGCGCGGTATTATCCCGTATTGACGCCGGGCAAGAGCAACTCGGTCGC
CGCATACACTATTCTCAGAATGACTTGGTTGAGTACTCACCAGTCACAGAAAAGCATCTTACGGATGGCA
TGACAGTAAGAGAATTATGCAGTGCTGCCATAACCATGAGTGATAACACTGCGGCCAACTTACTTCTGAC
AACGATCGGAGGACCGAAGGAGCTAACCGCTTTTTTGCACAACATGGGGGATCATGTAACTCGCCTTGAT
CGTTGGGAACCGGAGCTGAATGAAGCCATACCAAACGACGAGCGTGACACCACGATGCCTGTAGCAATGG
CAACAACGTTGCGCAAACTATTAACTGGCGAACTACTTACTCTAGCTTCCCGGCAACAATTAATAGACTG
GATGGAGGCGGATAAAGTTGCAGGACCACTTCTGCGCTCGGCCCTTCCGGCTGGCTGGTTTATTGCTGAT
AAATCTGGAGCCGGTGAGCGTGGGTCCCGCGGTATCATTGCAGCACTGGGGCCAGATGGTAAGCCCTCCC
GTATCGTAGTTATCTACACGACGGGGAGTCAGGCAACTATGGATGAACGAAATAGACAGATCGCTGAGAT
AGGTGCCTCACTGATTAAGCATTGGTAACTGTCAGACCAAGTTTACTCATATATACTTTAGATTGATTTA
AAACTTCATTTTTAATTTAAAAGGATCTAGGTGAAGATCCTTTTTGATAATCTCATGACCAAAATCCCTT
AACGTGAGTTTTCGTTCCACTGAGCGTCAGACCCCGTAGAAAAGATCAAAGGCAGTTATTGGTGCCTCAC
TGATTAAGCATTGGTAACTGTCAGACCAAGTTTACTCATATATACTTTAGATTGATTTAAAACTTCATTT
TTAATTTTTGCGGCCGCAAGATCCGGCCACGATGCGTCCGGCGTAGAGGATCTGAAGATCAGCAGTTCAA
CCTGTTGATAGTACGTACTAAGCTCTCATGTTTCACGTACTAAGCTCTCATGTTTAACGTACTAAGCTCT
CATGTTTAACGAACTAAACCCTCATGGCTAACGTACTAAGCTCTCATGGCTAACGTACTAAGCTCTCATG
TTTCACGTACTAAGCTCTCATGTTTGAACAATAAAATTAATATAAATCAGCAACTTAAATAGCCTCTAAG
GTTTTAAGTTTTATAAGAAAAAAAAGAATATATAAGGCTTTTAAAGCTTTTAAGGTTTAACGGTTGTGGA
CAACAAGCCAGGGATGTAACGCACTGAGAAGCCCTTAGAGCCTCTCAAAGCAATTTTGAGTGACACAGGA
ACACTTAACGGCTGACATGGGAATTAGCCATGGCATCACAGTATCGTGATGACAGAGGCAGGGAGTGCGG
CCTTTTTACGGTTCCTGGCCTTTTGCTGGCCTTTTGCTCACATGTTCTTTCCTGCGTTATCAGGGGATTC
CTTAAGGTATACTTTCCGCTGCATAACCCTGCTTCGGGGTCATTATAGCGATTTTTTCGGTATATCCATC
CTTTTTCGCACGATATACAGGATTTTGCCAAAGGGTTCGTGTAGACTTTCCTTGGTGTATCCAACGGCGT
CAGCCGGGCAGGATAGGTGAAGTAGGCCCACCCGCGAGCGGGTGTTCCTTCTTCACTGTCCCTTATTCGC
ACCTGGCGGTGCTCAACGGGAATCCTGCTCTGCGAGGCTGGCCGATAAGCTCTGATACCGCTCGCCGCAG
CCGAACGACCGAGCGCAGCGGGTCAGTGAGCGAGGAAGCGGAAGAGCGCCCAATACGCAAACCGCCTCTC
CCCGCGCGTTGGCCGATTCATTAATGCAGCGCCCAAACATAACAGGAAGAAAAATGCCCCGCTGTGGGCG
GACAAAATAGTTGGGAACTGGGAGGGGTGGAAATGGAGTTTTTAAGGATTATTTAGGGAAGAGTGACAAA
ATAGATGGGAACTGGGTGTAGCGTCGTAAGCTAATACGAAAATTAAAAATGACAAAATAGTTTGGAACTA
GATTTCACTTATCTGGTTCTTGAGGCGGTTAAAAGAGCCGTACTCTTCTCCGATGTCGACTAGGCCATGA
TGCTCATTCTGTGGGACCAAAACGAAAAAACACCCTTTCGGGTGTCTTTTCTGGAATTTGGTACCGAGGC
TGCAAGTCCCATTAAGGAGGCGCGCCTTATTACAGATCTTCCTCAGAGATGAGCTTCTGTTCCAGATCTT
CTTCTGAAATCAACTTTTGTTCCAGATCTTCTTCAGAGATGAGTTTCTGCTCCGCGGCCGCGTCGCCTCC
CAGCTGAGACAGGTCGATCCGTGTCTCGTACAGGCCGGTGATGCTCTGGTGGATCAGGGTGGCGTCCAGC
ACCTCTTTGGTGCTGGTGTACCTCTTCCGGTCGATGGTGGTGTCAAAGTACTTGAAGGCGGCAGGGGCTC
CCAGATTGGTCAGGGTAAACAGGTGGATGATATTCTCGGCCTGCTCTCTGATAGGCTTGTCTCTGTGCTT
GTTGTAGGCGCTCAGCACCTTGTCCAGATTAGCGTCGGCCAGGATCACTCTCTTGGAGAACTCGCTGATC
TGCTCGATGATCTCGTCCAGGTAGTGTTTGTGCTGTTCCACAAACAGCTGTTTCTGCTCATTATCCTCGG
GGGAGCCCTTCAGCTTCTCATAGTGGCTGGCCAGGTACAGGAAGTTCACATATTTGGAGGGCAGGGCCAG
TTCGTTTCCCTTCTGCAGTTCGCCGGCAGAGGCCAGCATTCTCTTCCGGCCGTTTTCCAGCTCGAACAGG
GAGTACTTAGGCAGCTTGATGATCAGGTCCTTTTTCACTTCTTTGTAGCCCTTGGCTTCCAGAAAGTCGA
TGGGATTCTTCTCGAAGCTGCTTCTTTCCATGATGGTGATCCCCAGCAGCTCTTTCACACTCTTCAGTTT
CTTGGACTTGCCCTTTTCCACTTTGGCCACCACCAGCACAGAATAGGCCACGGTGGGGCTGTCGAAGCCG
CCGTACTTCTTAGGGTCCCAGTCCTTCTTTCTGGCGATCAGCTTGTCGCTGTTCCTCTTGGGCAGGATAG
ACTCTTTGCTGAAGCCGCCTGTCTGCACCTCGGTCTTTTTCACGATATTCACTTGGGGCATAGACAGCAC
TTTCCGCACGGTGGCAAAGTCCCGGCCCTTATCCCACACGATCTCGCCTGTTTCGCCGTTTGTCTCGATC
AGAGGCCGCTTCCGGATCTCGCCGTTGGCCAGGGTAATCTCGGTCTTGAAAAAGTTCATGATGTTGCTGT
AGAAGAAGTACTTGGCGGTAGCCTTGCCGATTTCCTGCTCGCTCTTGGCGATCATCTTCCGCACGTCGTA
CACCTTGTAGTCGCCGTACACGAACTCGCTTTCCAGCTTAGGGTACTTTTTGATCAGGGCGGTTCCCACG
ACGGCGTTCAGGTAGGCGTCGTGGGCGTGGTGGTAGTTGTTGATCTCGCGCACTTTGTAAAACTGGAAAT
CCTTCCGGAAATCGGACACCAGCTTGGACTTCAGGGTGATCACTTTCACTTCCCGGATCAGTTTGTCGTT
CTCGTCGTACTTAGTGTTCATCCGGGAGTCCAGGATCTGTGCCACGTGCTTTGTGATCTGCCGGGTTTCC
ACCAGCTGTCTCTTGATGAAGCCGGCCTTATCCAGTTCGCTCAGGCCGCCTCTCTCGGCCTTGGTCAGAT
TGTCGAACTTCCTCTGGGTAATCAGCTTGGCATTCAGCAGCTGGCGCCAGTAGTTCTTCATCTTCTTCAC
GACCTCTTCGGAGGGCACGTTGTCGCTCTTGCCCCGGTTCTTGTCGCTCCGAGTCAGCACTTTGTTATCG
ATGGAGTCGTCCTTCAGAAAGCTCTGAGGCACGATAGCGTCCACATCGTAGTCGGACAGCCGGTTGATGT
CCAGTTCCTGGTCCACGTACATATCCCGCCCATTCTGCAGGTAGTACAGGTACAGCTTCTCGTTCTGCAG
CTGGGTGTTTTCCACGGGGTGTTCTTTCAGGATCTGGCTGCCCAGCTCTTTGATGCCCTCTTCGATCCGC
TTCATTCTCTCGCGGCTGTTCTTCTGTCCCTTCTGGGTGGTCTGGTTCTCTCTGGCCATTTCGATCACGA
TGTTCTCGGGCTTGTGCCGGCCCATCACTTTCACGAGCTCGTCCACCACCTTCACTGTCTGCAGGATGCC
CTTCTTAATGGCGGGGCTGCCGGCCAGATTGGCAATGTGCTCGTGCAGGCTATCGCCCTGGCCGGACACC
TGGGCTTTCTGGATGTCCTCTTTAAAGGTCAGGCTGTCGTCGTGGATCAGCTGCATGAAGTTTCTGTTGG
CGAAGCCGTCGGACTTCAGGAAATCCAGGATTGTCTTGCCGGACTGCTTGTCCCGGATGCCGTTGATCAG
CTTCCGGCTCAGCCTGCCCCAGCCGGTGTATCTCCGCCGCTTCAGCTGCTTCATCACTTTGTCGTCGAAC
AGGTGGGCATAGGTTTTCAGCCGTTCCTCGATCATCTCTCTGTCCTCAAACAGTGTCAGGGTCAGCACGA
TATCTTCCAGAATGTCCTCGTTTTCCTCATTGTCCAGGAAGTCCTTGTCCTTGATAATTTTCAGCAGATC
GTGGTATGTGCCCAGGGAGGCGTTGAACCGATCTTCCACGCCGGAGATTTCCACGGAGTCGAAGCACTCG
ATTTTCTTGAAGTAGTCCTCTTTCAGCTGCTTCACGGTCACTTTCCGGTTGGTCTTGAACAGCAGGTCCA
CGATGGCTTTTTTCTGCTCGCCGCTCAGGAAGGCGGGCTTTCTCATTCCCTCGGTCACGTATTTCACTTT
GGTCAGCTCGTTGTACACGGTGAAGTACTCGTACAGCAGGCTGTGCTTGGGCAGCACCTTCTCGTTGGGC
AGGTTCTTATCGAAGTTGGTCATCCGCTCGATGAAGCTCTGGGCGCTGGCGCCCTTGTCCACCACTTCCT
CGAAGTTCCAGGGGGTGATGGTTTCCTCGCTCTTTCTGGTCATCCAGGCGAATCTGCTGTTTCCCCTGGC
CAGAGGGCCCACGTAGTAGGGGATGCGGAAGGTCAGGATCTTCTCGATCTTTTCCCGGTTGTCCTTCAGG
AATGGGTAAAAATCTTCCTGCCGCCGCAGAATGGCGTGCAGCTCTCCCAGGTGGATCTGGTGGGGGATGC
TGCCGTTGTCGAAGGTCCGCTGCTTCCGCAGCAGGTCCTCTCTGTTCAGCTTCACGAGCAGTTCCTCGGT
GCCGTCCATCTTTTCCAGGATGGGCTTGATGAACTTGTAGAACTCTTCCTGGCTGGCTCCGCCATCGATG
TAGCCGGCGTAGCCGTTCTTGCTCTGGTCGAAGAAAATCTCTTTGTACTTCTCAGGCAGCTGCTGCCGCA
CGAGAGCTTTCAGCAGGGTCAGGTCCTGGTGGTGCTCGTCGTATCTCTTGATCATAGAGGCGCTCAGGGG
GGCCTTGGTGATCTCGGTGTTCACTCTCAGGATGTCGCTCAGCAGGATGGCGTCGGACAGGTTCTTGGCG
GCCAGAAACAGGTCGGCGTACTGGTCGCCGATCTGGGCCAGCAGGTTGTCCAGGTCGTCGTCGTAGGTGT
CCTTGCTCAGCTGCAGTTTGGCATCCTCGGCCAGGTCGAAGTTGCTCTTGAAGTTGGGGGTCAGGCCCAG
GCTCAGGGCAATCAGGTTGCCGAACAGGCCATTCTTCTTCTCGCCGGGCAGCTGGGCGATCAGATTTTCC
AGCCGTCTGCTCTTGCTCAGTCTGGCAGACAGGATGGCCTTGGCGTCCACGCCGCTGGCGTTGATGGGGT
TTTCCTCGAACAGCTGGTTGTAGGTCTGCACCAGCTGGATGAACAGCTTGTCCACGTCGCTGTTGTCGGG
GTTCAGGTCGCCCTCGATCAGGAAGTGGCCCCGGAACTTGATCATGTGGGCCAGGGCCAGATAGATCAGC
CGCAGGTCGGCCTTGTCGGTGCTGTCCACCAGTTTCTTTCTCAGGTGGTAGATGGTGGGGTACTTCTCGT
GGTAGGCCACCTCGTCCACGATGTTGCCGAAGATGGGGTGCCGCTCGTGCTTCTTATCCTCTTCCACCAG
GAAGGACTCTTCCAGTCTGTGGAAGAAGCTGTCGTCCACCTTGGCCATCTCGTTGCTGAAGATCTCTTGC
AGATAGCAGATCCGGTTCTTCCGTCTGGTGTATCTTCTTCTGGCGGTTCTCTTCAGCCGGGTGGCCTCGG
CTGTTTCTCCGCTGTCGAACAGCAGGGCGCCGATCAGGTTCTTCTTGATGCTGTGCCGGTCGGTGTTGCC
CAGCACCTTGAATTTCTTGCTGGGCACCTTGTACTCGTCGGTGATCACGGCCCAGCCCACAGAGTTGGTG
CCGATGGCCAGGCCGATGCTGTACTTCTTGTCCATACTAGTTTTCTCCTCTTTAGATCGCTAGCATTGTA
CCTAGGACTGAGCTAGCCATAAAGAACCGAGGTAACTGGCTTGGTGATAAGCTGTCAAACCAGATCAATT
CGCACTAGTCTGCAGACGTAAAAAAAGCGGCGTGGTTAGCCGCTTTTTTAATTGCCGGAGCGCAATAAAA
AAGCCCCCGGAAGGTGATCTTCCGGGGGCTTTCTCATGCGTTGCTTGTATTGAAAATGGGGGCCATGCCT
ACCTATCTGCCTCCCGGGTCCTTGAGCCCCATTATCACCTCCAAAGCCTTCTCGTCTGGTCAGTTTCACC
TGTTTTACGTAAAAACCCGCTTCGGCGGGTTTTTACTTTTGGGGAAACACAGAAAAAAGCCCGCACCTGA
CAGTGCGGGCTTTTTTTTTCGACCAAAGGTGCGACTACTCTTGCCTACTACCTATCGACTGAGCTGAAAG
AATTCCGGTTCTGGCAAATATTCTGAAATGAGCTGTTGACAATTAATCATCCGGCTCGTATAATTCTAGT
TGAGACCAACTTTGGTCTCCACCATAGCGGTCGGTCTCTGTTTAAGAGCTATGCTGGAAACAGCATAGCA
AGTTTAAATAAGGCTAGTCCGTTATCAACTTGAAAAAGTGGCACCGAGTCGGTGCTTTTTTTTTGAATTC
ATGTGGCTGACCGTTCTGTTGTCTCTCGCTCTTCCGAGTAGACGAACAATAAGGCCTCCCTAACGGGGGG
CCTTTTTTATTGATAACAAAAGTCAGTGCTTCCGCTATTTCCAAAATACCGGGCTAATACGGTTTAAACG
ACCTCCTGGATTTGCTCAGACAGCCTTTTCGTCATTCGTTTCAGCCAAAAAACTTAAGACCGCCGGTCTT
GTCCACTACCTTGCAGTAATGCGGTGGACAGGATCGGCGGTTTTCTTTTCTCTT
Features (pLannotate 1.2.2; 28 found; start..end, strand, type, name):
      6..53      -  protein_bind   FRT: FLP-mediated recombination occurs in the 8-bp core sequence TCTAGAAA (Turan and Bode, 2011). FLP recombinase from the Saccharomyces cerevisiae 2μ plasmid
    100..132     -  CDS            CmR (fragment): chloramphenicol acetyltransferase; cat; confers resistance to chloramphenicol
    170..198     +  promoter       Pc promoter: intI1 (promoter lies within the coding sequence); class 1 integron promoter
    387..920     +  CDS            GmR: gentamycin acetyltransferase; aacC1; confers resistance to gentamycin
    968..1001    -  protein_bind   FRT (minimal): supports FLP-mediated excision but not integration (Turan and Bode, 2011) FLP recombinase from the Saccharomyces cerevisiae 2μ plasmid
   1066..1152    -  terminator     rrnB T1 terminator: Escherichia coli rrnB; transcription terminator T1 from the E. coli rrnB gene
   1216..1245    -  CDS            CmR (fragment): chloramphenicol acetyltransferase confers resistance to chloramphenicol
   1255..1349    -  terminator     lambda t0 terminator: transcription terminator from phage lambda
   1370..1394    +  misc_feature   MCS (fragment): pBluescript multiple cloning site
   1398..1596    +  mobile_element Tn7R (fragment): mini-Tn7 element (right end of the Tn7 transposon) Tn7
   1668..1736    +  CDS            lacZα (fragment): LacZα fragment of β-galactosidase; lacZ fragment
   1742..1841    -  misc_feature   bom (fragment): basis of mobility region from pBR322
   1943..1978    -  CDS            rop (fragment): Rop protein, which maintains plasmids at low copy number; rop
   2073..2177    +  promoter       AmpR promoter: bla
   2178..3038    +  CDS            AmpR: β-lactamase; bla; confers resistance to ampicillin, carbenicillin, and related antibiotics
   3211..3236    +  CDS            bla(M) (fragment): β-lactamase lacking the signal sequence; bla(M); allows cytosolic expression of β-lactamase
   3339..3727    +  rep_origin     R6K γ ori: γ replication origin from E. coli plasmid R6K; requires the R6K initiator protein pi for replication
   3738..3777    +  CDS            λ integrase (fragment): integrase from phage λ; int
   3996..4104    +  oriT           oriT: incP origin of transfer
   4176..4230    +  CDS            lacI (fragment): lac repressor; lacI; The lac repressor binds to the lac operator to inhibit transcription in E. coli. This inhibition can be relieved by adding lactose or isopropyl-β-D-thiogalactopyranoside (IPTG).
   4263..4428    +  mobile_element Tn7L: mini-Tn7 element (left end of the Tn7 transposon) Tn7
   4583..4672    -  CDS            3xMyc: 3 tandem Myc epitope tags
   4682..8785    -  CDS            Cas9: Cas9 (Csn1) endonuclease from the Streptococcus pyogenes Type II CRISPR/Cas system generates RNA-guided double strand breaks in DNA
   8809..8837    -  promoter       J23119 promoter (fragment): bacterial promoter (Registry of Standard Biological Parts BBa J23119)
   8844..8864    +  rep_origin     p15A ori (fragment): Plasmids containing the medium-copy-number p15A origin of replication can be propagated in E. coli cells that contain a second plasmid with the ColE1 origin.
   9102..9188    +  ncRNA          Thr leader (fragment): Accession: RF00506 - Threonine operon leader
   9276..9304    +  promoter       trc promoter: strong E. coli promoter; hybrid between the trp and lac UV5 promoters
   9368..9435    +  misc_RNA       tracrRNA (fragment): trans-activating CRISPR RNA for the Streptococcus pyogenes CRISPR/Cas9 system
