[The description below was written by a language model from this plasmid's Addgene catalogue record and pLannotate feature annotations shown in this document.]
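Description:
PJQ48 is an empty-backbone Mobile-CRISPRi vector for bacterial expression, derived from pJMP1237 by replacing the arabinose-inducible PBAD promoter with a constitutive Anderson-series BioBrick promoter, recorded as BBa_J23114. The annotation software labels the short promoter match upstream of the Cas9 gene as a J23119 fragment, which probably reflects similarity among Anderson-family promoters. The plasmid replicates from the R6K γ origin, so it can only be maintained in hosts that supply the pi initiator protein, and it is selected there with ampicillin through the bla gene. An incP oriT allows conjugative transfer into recipient bacteria, where the plasmid cannot replicate. Both sequence records are 9,714 nt and carry the same features in opposite orientations. This is shorter than the 10,856 bp listed for the parent backbone.

The payload lies between the Tn7L and Tn7R ends and forms a mini-Tn7 transposon meant for chromosomal integration, with the transposase presumably supplied separately. It contains a Streptococcus pyogenes Cas9 coding sequence fused to a 3xMyc tag. The annotation calls it simply Cas9, and although a CRISPRi system implies a catalytically dead variant, the record does not state this. A trc promoter sits upstream of a guide scaffold (annotated as a tracrRNA fragment), and the catalogue entry describes BsaI sites for inserting a custom sgRNA spacer. A gentamicin acetyltransferase gene driven by the class 1 integron Pc promoter selects for integrants, and its flanking FRT sites should permit FLP-mediated marker removal. The rrnB T1 and lambda t0 terminators insulate the cassette. The vector is intended for constitutive, inducer-free gene knockdown, and the associated publication concerns modulating bacterial pathogenesis.
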