Addgene plasmid #134647: PJQ48
Purpose: (Empty Backbone) Contains Promoter 2 with bsa1 cut sites for inserting sgRNA
Depositing lab: Jason Peters & Oren Rosenberg. Depositing organization: University of California, San Francisco (UCSF). Publication: Modulating pathogenesis with Mobile-CRISPRi. Qu J, Prasad NK, Yu MA, Chen S, Lyden A, Herrera N, Silvis MR, Crawford E, Looney MR, Peters JM, Rosenberg OS. J Bacteriol. 2019 Sep 3. pii: JB.00304-19. doi: 10.1128/JB.00304-19. PubMed 31481541.
Backbone
  Vector backbone: pJMP1237
  Backbone manufacturer: Addgene 119262
  Backbone size (bp): 10856
  Modifications to backbone: The inducible PBAD promoter was replaced with the constitutive Biobrick promoter
  Vector type: Bacterial Expression, CRISPR
  Promoter: Anderson BBa_J23114
  Selectable markers: Gentamicin
Growth in bacteria
  Bacterial resistance: Ampicillin, 100 μg/mL
  Growth temperature: 37°C
  Growth strain: BW25141
  Copy number: Unknown
Resource information
  A portion of this plasmid was derived from a plasmid made by: Biobrick registry & Addgene 119262
Terms and licenses: Academic/Nonprofit Terms; Industry Terms: Not Available to Industry
Depositor comments: The parent plasmid was used in this paper: https://www.ncbi.nlm.nih.gov/pmc/articles/PMC6424567/#SD7 We obtained the new promoter from the Biobrick registry.
How to cite: PJQ48 was a gift from Jason Peters & Oren Rosenberg (Addgene plasmid # 134647 ; http://n2t.net/addgene:134647 ; RRID:Addgene_134647)
