>Addgene plasmid #134647 | PJQ48 | depositor partial sequence | sequence record 259382 | dCas9 promoter Anderson BBa_J23114
TTTATGGCTAGCTCAGTCCTAGGTACAAT
